>Addgene plasmid #235547 | pTRIP-SFFV | addgene full sequence | sequence record 472390 | Addgene NGS Result
ACATAATTGGACAAACTACCTACAGAGATTTAAAGCTCTAAGGTAAATATAAAATTTTTAAGTGTATAAT
GTGTTAAACTACTGATTCTAATTGTTTGTGTATTTTAGATTCCAACCTATGGAACTGATGAATGGGAGCA
GTGGTGGAATGCCTTTAATGAGGAAAACCTGTTTTGCTCAGAAGAAATGCCATCTAGTGATGATGAGGCT
ACTGCTGACTCTCAACATTCTACTCCTCCAAAAAAGAAGAGAAAGGTAGAAGACCCCAAGGACTTTCCTT
CAGAATTGCTAAGTTTTTTGAGTCATGCTGTGTTTAGTAATAGAACTCTTGCTTGCTTTGCTATTTACAC
CACAAAGGAAAAAGCTGCACTGCTATACAAGAAAATTATGGAAAAATATTCTGTAACCTTTATAAGTAGG
CATAACAGTTATAATCATAACATACTGTTTTTTCTTACTCCACACAGGCATAGAGTGTCTGCTATTAATA
ACTATGCTCAAAAATTGTGTACCTTTAGCTTTTTAATTTGTAAAGGGGTTAATAAGGAATATTTGATGTA
TAGTGCCTTGACTAGAGATCATAATCAGCCATACCACATTTGTAGAGGTTTTACTTGCTTTAAAAAACCT
CCCACACCTCCCCCTGAACCTGAAACATAAAATGAATGCAATTGTTGTTGTTAACTTGTTTATTGCAGCT
TATAATGGTTACAAATAAAGCAATAGCATCACAAATTTCACAAATAAAGCATTTTTTTCACTGCATTCTA
GTTGTGGTTTGTCCAAACTCATCAATGTATCTTATCATGTCTGGATCAACTGGATAACTCAAGCTAACCA
AAATCATCCCAAACTTCCCACCCCATACCCTATTACCACTGCCAATTACCTGTGGTTTCATTTACTCTAA
ACCTGTGATTCCTCTGAATTATTTTCATTTTAAAGAAATTGTATTTGTTAAATATGTACTACAAACTTAG
TAGTTGGAAGGGCTAATTCACTCCCAAAGAAGACAAGATATCCTTGATCTGTGGATCTACCACACACAAG
GCTACTTCCCTGATTAGCAGAACTACACACCAGGGCCAGGGGTCAGATATCCACTGACCTTTGGATGGTG
CTACAAGCTAGTACCAGTTGAGCCAGATAAGGTAGAAGAGGCCAATAAAGGAGAGAACACCAGCTTGTTA
CACCCTGTGAGCCTGCATGGGATGGATGACCCGGAGAGAGAAGTGTTAGAGTGGAGGTTTGACAGCCGCC
TAGCATTTCATCACGTGGCCCGAGAGCTGCATCCGGAGTACTTCAAGAACTGCTGATATCGAGCTTGCTA
CAAGGGACTTTCCGCTGGGGACTTTCCAGGGAGGCGTGGCCTGGGCGGGACTGGGGAGTGGCGAGCCCTC
AGATCCTGCATATAAGCAGCTGCTTTTTGCCTGTACTGGGTCTCTCTGGTTAGACCAGATCTGAGCCTGG
GAGCTCTCTGGCTAACTAGGGAACCCACTGCTTAAGCCTCAATAAAGCTTGCCTTGAGTGCTTCAAGTAG
TGTGTGCCCGTCTGTTGTGTGACTCTGGTAACTAGAGATCCCTCAGACCCTTTTAGTCAGTGTGGAAAAT
CTCTAGCAGTGGCGCCCGAACAGGGACTTGAAAGCGAAAGGGAAACCAGAGGAGCTCTCTCGACGCAGGA
CTCGGCTTGCTGAAGCGCGCACGGCAAGAGGCGAGGGGCGGCGACTGGTGAGTACGCCAAAAATTTTGAC
TAGCGGAGGCTAGAAGGAGAGAGATGGGTGCGAGAGCGTCAGTATTAAGCGGGGGAGAATTAGATCGCGA
TGGGAAAAAATTCGGTTAAGGCCAGGGGGAAAGAAAAAATATAAATTAAAACATATAGTATGGGCAAGCA
GGGAGCTAGAACGATTCGCAGTTAATCCTGGCCTGTTAGAAACATCAGAAGGCTGTAGACAAATACTGGG
ACAGCTACAACCATCCCTTCAGACAGGATCAGAAGAACTTAGATCATTATATAATACAGTAGCAACCCTC
TATTGTGTGCATCAAAGGATAGAGATAAAAGACACCAAGGAAGCTTTAGACAAGATAGAGGAAGAGCAAA
ACAAAAGTAAGACCACCGCACAGCAAGCGGCCGCTGATCTTCAGACCTGGAGGAGGAGATATGAGGGACA
ATTGGAGAAGTGAATTATATAAATATAAAGTAGTAAAAATTGAACCATTAGGAGTAGCACCCACCAAGGC
AAAGAGAAGAGTGGTGCAGAGAGAAAAAAGAGCAGTGGGAATAGGAGCTTTGTTCCTTGGGTTCTTGGGA
GCAGCAGGAAGCACTATGGGCGCAGCGTCAATGACGCTGACGGTACAGGCCAGACAATTATTGTCTGGTA
TAGTGCAGCAGCAGAACAATTTGCTGAGGGCTATTGAGGCGCAACAGCATCTGTTGCAACTCACAGTCTG
GGGCATCAAGCAGCTCCAGGCAAGAATCCTGGCTGTGGAAAGATACCTAAAGGATCAACAGCTCCTGGGG
ATTTGGGGTTGCTCTGGAAAACTCATTTGCACCACTGCTGTGCCTTGGAATGCTAGTTGGAGTAATAAAT
CTCTGGAACAGATTTGGAATCACACGACCTGGATGGAGTGGGACAGAGAAATTAACAATTACACAAGCTT
AATACACTCCTTAATTGAAGAATCGCAAAACCAGCAAGAAAAGAATGAACAAGAATTATTGGAATTAGAT
AAATGGGCAAGTTTGTGGAATTGGTTTAACATAACAAATTGGCTGTGGTATATAAAATTATTCATAATGA
TAGTAGGAGGCTTGGTAGGTTTAAGAATAGTTTTTGCTGTACTTTCTATAGTGAATAGAGTTAGGCAGGG
ATATTCACCATTATCGTTTCAGACCCACCTCCCAACCCCGAGGGGACCCGACAGGCCCGAAGGAATAGAA
GAAGAAGGTGGAGAGAGAGACAGAGACAGATCCATTCGATTAGTGAACGGATCTCGACGGTATCGCCGAA
TTCACAAATGGCAGTATTCATCCACAATTTTAAAAGAAAAGGGGGGATTGGGGGGTACAGTGCAGGGGAA
AGAATAGTAGACATAATAGCAACAGACATACAAACTAAAGAATTACAAAAACAAATTACAAAAATTCAAA
ATTTTCGGGTTTATTACAGGGACAGCAGAGATCCACTTTGGCTGATACGCGTCTGCAGCCCCGATAAAAT
AAAAGATTTTATTTAGTCTCCAGAAAAAGGGGGGAATGAAAGACCCCACCTGTAGGTTTGGCAAGCTAGC
TGCAGTAACGCCATTTTGCAAGGCATGGAAAAATACCAAACCAAGAATAGAGAAGTTCAGATCAAGGGCG
GGTACATGAAAATAGCTAACGTTGGGCCAAACAGGATATCTGCGGTGAGCAGTTTCGGCCCCGGCCCGGG
GCCAAGAACAGATGGTCACCGCAGTTTCGGCCCCGGCCCGAGGCCAAGAACAGATGGTCCCCAGATATGG
CCCAACCCTCAGCAGTTTCTTAAGACCCATCAGATGTTTCCAGGCTCCCCCAAGGACCTGAAATGACCCT
GCGCCTTATTTGAATTAACCAATCAGCCTGCTTCTCGCTTCTGTTCGCGCGCTTCTGCTTCCCGAGCTCT
ATAAAAGAGCTCACAACCCCTCACTCGGCGCGCCAGTCCTCCGACAGACTGAGTCGCCCGGGCCGCGGCC
GCGGGCTAGCGGATCCCCACCGGTCGCCACCATGGTGAGCAAGGGCGAGGAGCTGTTCACCGGGGTGGTG
CCCATCCTGGTCGAGCTGGACGGCGACGTAAACGGCCACAAGTTCAGCGTGTCCGGCGAGGGCGAGGGCG
ATGCCACCTACGGCAAGCTGACCCTGAAGTTCATCTGCACCACCGGCAAGCTGCCCGTGCCCTGGCCCAC
CCTCGTGACCACCCTGACCTACGGCGTGCAGTGCTTCAGCCGCTACCCCGACCACATGAAGCAGCACGAC
TTCTTCAAGTCCGCCATGCCCGAAGGCTACGTCCAGGAGCGCACCATCTTCTTCAAGGACGACGGCAACT
ACAAGACCCGCGCCGAGGTGAAGTTCGAGGGCGACACCCTGGTGAACCGCATCGAGCTGAAGGGCATCGA
CTTCAAGGAGGACGGCAACATCCTGGGGCACAAGCTGGAGTACAACTACAACAGCCACAACGTCTATATC
ATGGCCGACAAGCAGAAGAACGGCATCAAGGTGAACTTCAAGATCCGCCACAACATCGAGGACGGCAGCG
TGCAGCTCGCCGACCACTACCAGCAGAACACCCCCATCGGCGACGGCCCCGTGCTGCTGCCCGACAACCA
CTACCTGAGCACCCAGTCCGCCCTGAGCAAAGACCCCAACGAGAAGCGCGATCACATGGTCCTGCTGGAG
TTCGTGACCGCCGCCGGGATCACTCTCGGCATGGACGAGCTGTACAAGTAAAGCGGCCGCGACTCTAGCT
CGAGACCTAGAAAAACATGGAGCAATCACAAGTAGCAATACAGCAGCTACCAATGCTGATTGTGCCTGGC
TAGAAGCACAAGAGGAGGAGGAGGTGGGTTTTCCAGTCACACCTCAGGTACCTTTAAGACCAATGACTTA
CAAGGCAGCTGTAGATCTTAGCCACTTTTTAAAAGAAAAGGGGGGACTGGAAGGGCTAATTCACTCCCAA
CGAAGACAAAATCGTCGAGAGATGCTGCATATAAGCAGCTGCTTTTTGCTTGTACTGGGTCTCTCTGGTT
AGACCAGATCTGAGCCTGGGAGCTCTCTGGCTAACTAGGGAACCCACTGCTTAAGCCTCAATAAAGCTTG
CCTTGAGTGCTTCAAGTAGTGTGTGCCCGTCTGTTGTGTGACTCTGGTAACTAGAGATCCCTCAGACCCT
TTTAGTCAGTGTGGAAAATCTCTAGCAGTAGTAGTTCATGTCATCTTATTATTCAGTATTTATAACTTGC
AAAGAAATGAATATCAGAGAGTGAGAGGCCTTGACATTATAATAGATTTAGCAGGAATTGAACTAGGAGT
GGAGCACACAGGCAAAGCTGCAGAAGTACTTGGAAGAAGCCACCAGAGATACTCACGATTCTGCACATAC
CTGGCTAATCCCAGATCCTAAGGATTACATTAAGTTTACTAACATTTATATAATGATTTATAGTTTAAAG
TATAAACTTATCTAATTTACTATTCTGACAGATATTAATTAATCCTCAAATATCATAAGAGATGATTACT
ATTATCCCCATTTAACACAAGAGGAAACTGAGAGGGAAAGATGTTGAAGTAATTTTCCCACAATTACAGC
ATCCGTTAGTTACGACTCTATGATCTTCTGACACAAATTCCATTTACTCCTCACCCTATGACTCAGTCGA
ATATATCAAAGTTATGGACATTATGCTAAGTAACAAATTACCCTTTTATATAGTAAATACTGAGTAGATT
GAGAGAAGAAATTGTTTGCAAACCTGAATAGCTTCAAGAAGAAGAGAAGTGAGGATAAGAATAACAGTTG
TCATTTAACAAGTTTTAACAAGTAACTTGGTTAGAAAGGGATTCAAATGCATAAAGCAAGGGATAAATTT
TTCTGGCAACAAGACTATACAATATAACCTTAAATATGACTTCAAATAATTGTTGGAACTTGATAAAACT
AATTAAATATTATTGAAGATTATCAATATTATAAATGTAATTTACTTTTAAAAAGGGAACATAGAAATGT
GTATCATTAGAGTAGAAAACAATCCTTATTATCACAATTTGTCAAAACAAGTTTGTTATTAACACAAGTA
GAATACTGCATTCAATTAAGTTGACTGCAGATTTTGTGTTTTGTTAAAATTAGAAAGAGATAACAACAAT
TTGAATTATTGAAAGTAACATGTAAATAGTTCTACATACGTTCTTTTGACATCTTGTTCAATCATTGATC
GAAGTTCTTTATCTTGGAAGAATTTGTTCCAAAGACTCTGAAATAAGGAAAACAATCTATTATATAGTCT
CACACCTTTGTTTTACTTTTAGTGATTTCAATTTAATAATGTAAATGGTTAAAATTTATTCTTCTCTGAG
ATCATTTCACATTGCAGATAGAAAACCTGAGACTGGGGTAATTTTTATTAAAATCTAATTTAATCTCAGA
AACACATCTTTATTCTAACATCAATTTTTCCAGTTTGATATTATCATATAAAGTCAGCCTTCCTCATCTG
CAGGTTCCACAACAAAAATCCAACCAACTGTGGATCAAAAATATTGGGAAAAAATTAAAAATAGCAATAC
AACAATAAAAAAATACAAATCAGAAAAACAGCACAGTATAACAACTTTATTTAGCATTTACAATCTATTA
GGTATTATAAGTAATCTAGCCAGATCCTCTACGCCGGACGCATCGTGGCCGGCATCACCGGCGCCACAGG
TGCGGTTGCTGGCGCCTATATCGCCGACATCACCGATGGGGAAGATCGGGCTCGCCACTTCGGGCTCATG
AGCGCTTGTTTCGGCGTGGGTATGGTGGCAGGCCCCGTGGCCGGGGGACTGTTGGGCGCCATCTCCTTGC
ATGCACCATTCCTTGCGGCGGCGGTGCTCAACGGCCTCAACCTACTACTGGGCTGCTTCCTAATGCAGGA
GTCGCATAAGGGAGAGCGTCGAATGGTGCACTCTCAGTACAATCTGCTCTGATGCCGCATAGTTAAGCCA
GCCCCGACACCCGCCAACACCCGCTGACGCGCCCTGACGGGCTTGTCTGCTCCCGGCATCCGCTTACAGA
CAAGCTGTGACCGTCTCCGGGAGCTGCATGTGTCAGAGGTTTTCACCGTCATCACCGAAACGCGCGAGAC
GAAAGGGCCTCGTGATACGCCTATTTTTATAGGTTAATGTCATGATAATAATGGTTTCTTAGACGTCAGG
TGGCACTTTTCGGGGAAATGTGCGCGGAACCCCTATTTGTTTATTTTTCTAAATACATTCAAATATGTAT
CCGCTCATGAGACAATAACCCTGATAAATGCTTCAATAATATTGAAAAAGGAAGAGTATGAGTATTCAAC
ATTTCCGTGTCGCCCTTATTCCCTTTTTTGCGGCATTTTGCCTTCCTGTTTTTGCTCACCCAGAAACGCT
GGTGAAAGTAAAAGATGCTGAAGATCAGTTGGGTGCACGAGTGGGTTACATCGAACTGGATCTCAACAGC
GGTAAGATCCTTGAGAGTTTTCGCCCCGAAGAACGTTTTCCAATGATGAGCACTTTTAAAGTTCTGCTAT
GTGGCGCGGTATTATCCCGTATTGACGCCGGGCAAGAGCAACTCGGTCGCCGCATACACTATTCTCAGAA
TGACTTGGTTGAGTACTCACCAGTCACAGAAAAGCATCTTACGGATGGCATGACAGTAAGAGAATTATGC
AGTGCTGCCATAACCATGAGTGATAACACTGCGGCCAACTTACTTCTGACAACGATCGGAGGACCGAAGG
AGCTAACCGCTTTTTTGCACAACATGGGGGATCATGTAACTCGCCTTGATCGTTGGGAACCGGAGCTGAA
TGAAGCCATACCAAACGACGAGCGTGACACCACGATGCCTGTAGCAATGGCAACAACGTTGCGCAAACTA
TTAACTGGCGAACTACTTACTCTAGCTTCCCGGCAACAATTAATAGACTGGATGGAGGCGGATAAAGTTG
CAGGACCACTTCTGCGCTCGGCCCTTCCGGCTGGCTGGTTTATTGCTGATAAATCTGGAGCCGGTGAGCG
TGGGTCTCGCGGTATCATTGCAGCACTGGGGCCAGATGGTAAGCCCTCCCGTATCGTAGTTATCTACACG
ACGGGGAGTCAGGCAACTATGGATGAACGAAATAGACAGATCGCTGAGATAGGTGCCTCACTGATTAAGC
ATTGGTAACTGTCAGACCAAGTTTACTCATATATACTTTAGATTGATTTAAAACTTCATTTTTAATTTAA
AAGGATCTAGGTGAAGATCCTTTTTGATAATCTCATGACCAAAATCCCTTAACGTGAGTTTTCGTTCCAC
TGAGCGTCAGACCCCGTAGAAAAGATCAAAGGATCTTCTTGAGATCCTTTTTTTCTGCGCGTAATCTGCT
GCTTGCAAACAAAAAAACCACCGCTACCAGCGGTGGTTTGTTTGCCGGATCAAGAGCTACCAACTCTTTT
TCCGAAGGTAACTGGCTTCAGCAGAGCGCAGATACCAAATACTGTTCTTCTAGTGTAGCCGTAGTTAGGC
CACCACTTCAAGAACTCTGTAGCACCGCCTACATACCTCGCTCTGCTAATCCTGTTACCAGTGGCTGCTG
CCAGTGGCGATAAGTCGTGTCTTACCGGGTTGGACTCAAGACGATAGTTACCGGATAAGGCGCAGCGGTC
GGGCTGAACGGGGGGTTCGTGCACACAGCCCAGCTTGGAGCGAACGACCTACACCGAACTGAGATACCTA
CAGCGTGAGCTATGAGAAAGCGCCACGCTTCCCGAAGGGAGAAAGGCGGACAGGTATCCGGTAAGCGGCA
GGGTCGGAACAGGAGAGCGCACGAGGGAGCTTCCAGGGGGAAACGCCTGGTATCTTTATAGTCCTGTCGG
GTTTCGCCACCTCTGACTTGAGCGTCGATTTTTGTGATGCTCGTCAGGGGGGCGGAGCCTATGGAAAAAC
GCCAGCAACGCGGCCTTTTTACGGTTCCTGGCCTTTTGCTGGCCTTTTGCTCACATGTTCTTTCCTGCGT
TATCCCCTGATTCTGTGGATAACCGTATTACCGCCTTTGAGTGAGCTGATACCGCTCGCCGCAGCCGAAC
GACCGAGCGCAGCGAGTCAGTGAGCGAGGAAGCGGAAGAGCGCCCAATACGCAAACCGCCTCTCCCCGCG
CGTTGGCCGATTCATTAATGCAGCTGTGGAATGTGTGTCAGTTAGGGTGTGGAAAGTCCCCAGGCTCCCC
AGCAGGCAGAAGTATGCAAAGCATGCATCTCAATTAGTCAGCAACCAGGTGTGGAAAGTCCCCAGGCTCC
CCAGCAGGCAGAAGTATGCAAAGCATGCATCTCAATTAGTCAGCAACCATAGTCCCGCCCCTAACTCCGC
CCATCCCGCCCCTAACTCCGCCCAGTTCCGCCCATTCTCCGCCCCATGGCTGACTAATTTTTTTTATTTA
TGCAGAGGCCGAGGCCGCCTCGGCCTCTGAGCTATTCCAGAAGTAGTGAGGAGGCTTTTTTGGAGGCCTA
GGCTTTTGCAAAAAGCTTGGACACAAGACAGGCTTGCGAGATATGTTTGAGAATACCACTTTATCCCGCG
TCAGGGAGAGGCAGTGCGTAAAAAGACGCGGACTCATGTGAAATACTGGTTTTTAGTGCGCCAGATCTCT
ATAATCTCGCGCAACCTATTTTCCCCTCGAACACTTTTTAAGCCGTAGATAAACAGGCTGGGACACTTCA
CATGAGCGAAAAATACATCGTCACCTGGGACATGTTGCAGATCCATGCACGTAAACTCGCAAGCCGACTG
ATGCCTTCTGAACAATGGAAAGGCATTATTGCCGTAAGCCGTGGCGGTCTGTACCGGGTGCGTTACTGGC
GCGTGAACTGGGTATTCGTCATGTCGATACCGTTTGTATTTCCAGCTACGATCACGACAACCAGCGCGAG
CTTAAAGTGCTGAAACGCGCAGAAGGCGATGGCGAAGGCTTCATCGTTATTGATGACCTGGTGGATACCG
GTGGTACTGCGGTTGCGATTCGTGAAATGTATCCAAAAGCGCACTTTGTCACCATCTTCGCAAAACCGGC
TGGTCGTCCGCTGGTTGATGACTATGTTGTTGATATCCCGCAAGATACCTGGATTGAACAGCCGTGGGAT
ATGGGCGTCGTATTCGTCCCGCCAATCTCCGGTCGCTAATCTTTTCAACGCCTGGCACTGCCGGGCGTTG
TTCTTTTTAACTTCAGGCGGGTTACAATAGTTTCCAGTAAGTATTCTGGAGGCTGCATCCATGACACAGG
CAAACCTGAGCGAAACCCTGTTCAAACCCCGCTTTAAACATCCTGAAACCTCGACGCTAGTCCGCCGCTT
TAATCACGGCGCACAACCGCCTGTGCAGTCGGCCCTTGATGGTAAAACCATCCCTCACTGGTATCGCATG
ATTAACCGTCTGATGTGGATCTGGCGCGGCATTGACCCACGCGAAATCCTCGACGTCCAGGCACGTATTG
TGATGAGCGATGCCGAACGTACCGACGATGATTTATACGATACGGTGATTGGCTACCGTGGCGGCAACTG
GATTTATGAGTGGGCCCCGGATCTTTGTGAAGGAACCTTACTTCTGTGGTGTG
Features (pLannotate 1.2.2; 29 found; start..end, strand, type, name):
     43..108     +  intron         small t intron: SV40 (simian virus 40) small t antigen intron
    238..258     +  CDS            SV40 NLS: nuclear localization signal of SV40 (simian virus 40) large T antigen
    577..660     +  CDS            large T antigen (fragment): large T antigen from SV40 (simian virus 40)
    683..817     +  polyA_signal   SV40 poly(A) signal: SV40 polyadenylation signal
    984..1313    +  CDS            nef (fragment): NEF_HV1BR - Experimental evidence at protein level: Swiss-Prot protein existence level 1. Extracellular Nef protein targets CD4(+) T-lymphocytes for apoptosis by interacting with CXCR4 surface receptors (PubMed:14990729). From Human immunodeficiency virus type 1 group M subtype B (isolate BRU/LAI) (HIV-1).
   1361..1618    +  LTR            5' LTR (truncated): truncated 5' long terminal repeat (LTR) from HIV-1
   1665..1790    +  misc_feature   HIV-1 Ψ: packaging signal of human immunodeficiency virus type 1
   1774..2137    +  CDS            HIV-1 gag (fragment): gag protein from human immunodeficiency virus 1; gag
   2283..2516    +  misc_feature   RRE: The Rev response element (RRE) of HIV-1 allows for Rev-dependent mRNA export from the nucleus to the cytoplasm.
   2893..2993    +  CDS            Rev (fragment): human immunodeficiency virus 1 (HIV-1) Rev protein; rev; enhances nuclear export of unspliced and incompletely spliced viral mRNAs
   3038..3155    +  misc_feature   cPPT/CTS: central polypurine tract and central termination sequence of HIV-1
   3295..3702    +  promoter       SFFV promoter: spleen focus-forming virus long terminal repeat (LTR) promoter
   3742..4461    +  CDS            EGFP: the original enhanced GFP (Yang et al., 1996) mammalian codon-optimized
   4478..4666    +  CDS            nef (fragment): NEF_HV1Z2 - Experimental evidence at protein level: Swiss-Prot protein existence level 1. Extracellular Nef protein targets CD4(+) T-lymphocytes for apoptosis by interacting with CXCR4 surface receptors. From Human immunodeficiency virus type 1 group M subtype D (isolate Z2/CDC-Z34) (HIV-1).
   4668..4699    +  LTR            3' LTR (ΔU3) (fragment): self-inactivating 3' long terminal repeat (LTR) from HIV-1
   4747..4927    +  LTR            5' LTR (truncated): truncated 5' long terminal repeat (LTR) from HIV-1
   5889..5987    -  CDS            TBC1D5 (fragment): TBCD5_HUMAN - Also known as KIAA0210. Experimental evidence at protein level: Swiss-Prot protein existence level 1. May act as a GTPase-activating protein (GAP) for Rab family protein(s). May act as a GAP for RAB7A. Can displace RAB7A and retromer CSC subcomplex from the endosomal membrane to the cytosol; at least retromer displacement seems to require its catalytic activity (PubMed:19531583, PubMed:20923837). Required for retrograde transport of cargo proteins from endosomes to the trans-Golgi network (TGN); the function seems to require its catalytic activity. Involved in regulation of autop
   6393..6672    +  CDS            TcR (fragment): tetracycline efflux protein; tet; confers resistance to tetracycline
   6673..6721    -  misc_feature   bom (fragment): basis of mobility region from pBR322
   6823..6858    -  CDS            rop (fragment): Rop protein, which maintains plasmids at low copy number; rop
   6953..7057    +  promoter       AmpR promoter: bla
   7058..7918    +  CDS            AmpR: β-lactamase; bla; confers resistance to ampicillin, carbenicillin, and related antibiotics
   8089..8677    +  rep_origin     ori: high-copy-number ColE1/pMB1/pBR322/pUC origin of replication
   8860..8916    +  CDS            lacI (fragment): lac repressor; lacI; The lac repressor binds to the lac operator to inhibit transcription in E. coli. This inhibition can be relieved by adding lactose or isopropyl-β-D-thiogalactopyranoside (IPTG).
   8923..9252    +  promoter       SV40 promoter: SV40 enhancer and early promoter
   9452..9571    +  CDS            gpt (fragment): XGPT_ECOLI - Also known as gpp, gxu. Experimental evidence at protein level: Swiss-Prot protein existence level 1. Purine salvage pathway enzyme that catalyzes the transfer of the ribosyl-5-phosphate group from 5-phospho-alpha-D-ribose 1- diphosphate (PRPP) to the N9 position of the 6-oxopurines guanine and xanthine to form the corresponding ribonucleotides GMP (guanosine 5'- monophosphate) and XMP (xanthosine 5'-monophosphate), with the release of PPi. To a lesser extent, also acts on hypoxanthine (PubMed:9100006, PubMed:3886014). Does not ribophosphorylate adenine (PubMed:3886014). From Esch
   9571..9906    +  CDS            gpt (fragment): XGPT_ECOLI - Also known as gpp, gxu. Experimental evidence at protein level: Swiss-Prot protein existence level 1. Purine salvage pathway enzyme that catalyzes the transfer of the ribosyl-5-phosphate group from 5-phospho-alpha-D-ribose 1- diphosphate (PRPP) to the N9 position of the 6-oxopurines guanine and xanthine to form the corresponding ribonucleotides GMP (guanosine 5'- monophosphate) and XMP (xanthosine 5'-monophosphate), with the release of PPi. To a lesser extent, also acts on hypoxanthine (PubMed:9100006, PubMed:3886014). Does not ribophosphorylate adenine (PubMed:3886014). From Esch
  10001..10306   +  CDS            frsA (fragment): FRSA_ECOLI - Also known as yafA. Experimental evidence at protein level: Swiss-Prot protein existence level 1. Catalyzes the hydrolysis of esters (PubMed:15808744). Displays esterase activity toward pNP-butyrate (PubMed:15808744). May stimulate mixed-acid fermentation by acting as a fermentation/respiration switch that down-regulates respiration and up- regulates fermentation rates (PubMed:15169777). From Escherichia coli (strain K12).
  10310..41      +  CDS            small t antigen (fragment) (across the origin): SV40 (simian virus 40) small t antigen
