[The description below was written by a language model from this plasmid's Addgene catalogue record and pLannotate feature annotations shown in this document.]
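Description:
pTRIP-SFFV is an HIV-1-derived lentiviral transfer vector of about 10.3 kb, catalogued as an empty backbone with no additional insert, although it already carries an EGFP reporter. It is maintained in E. coli through a high-copy ColE1/pUC-type origin and an ampicillin resistance gene (β-lactamase with its own promoter). The record specifies a recombination-deficient stable strain, consistent with the repeated LTR sequences in the plasmid.

The proviral portion runs from an upstream HIV-1 LTR region (annotated as truncated, preceded by a nef fragment) through the Ψ packaging signal, a partial gag sequence, the Rev response element for Rev-dependent nuclear export of the genomic RNA, and the central polypurine tract/central termination sequence, which aids nuclear import of the reverse-transcribed genome. Downstream, the spleen focus-forming virus LTR promoter, a strong promoter often chosen for haematopoietic and immune cells, drives EGFP. The cassette ends in a nef fragment and a ΔU3 3' LTR, the self-inactivating design that disables LTR promoter activity after integration so that expression depends on the internal SFFV promoter. No WPRE is annotated.

Outside the viral region, the backbone retains remnants of older pBR322/pSV2-gpt-style vectors: an SV40 early promoter followed by fragments of E. coli gpt, SV40 small t intron and poly(A) sequences, and partial tetracycline resistance, rop and bom elements. Short hits to human TBC1D5, lacI and frsA are probably incidental carry-over or annotation matches. The stated purpose is GFP expression, so the plasmid suits use as a GFP-expressing control virus or as a parent vector for SFFV-driven transgenes. Packaging and envelope functions are not encoded here and must be supplied in trans.
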