Addgene plasmid #235547: pTRIP-SFFV
Purpose: (Empty Backbone) To express GFP
Depositing lab: Nicolas Manel. Depositing organization: Institut Curie. Publication: Centromeric DNA amplification triggered by viral proteins activates nuclear cGAS. Lahaye X, Tran Van P, Chakraborty C, Shmakova A, Cao NTB, Ferran H, Ait-Mohamed O, Maurin M, Waterfall JJ, Kaufer BB, Fischer P, Hennig T, Dolken L, Lomonte P, Fachinetti D, Manel N. Cell. 2025 May 29:S0092-8674(25)00556-2. doi: 10.1016/j.cell.2025.05.008. PubMed 40460826.
Backbone
  Vector backbone: pTRIP-SFFV
  Vector type: Lentiviral
Growth in bacteria
  Bacterial resistance: Ampicillin, 100 μg/mL
  Growth temperature: 30°C
  Growth strain: NEB Stable
  Copy number: High Copy
Gene/Insert
  Gene/Insert name: None
Terms and licenses: Academic/Nonprofit Terms; Industry Terms: Not Available to Industry
Depositor comments: Contains GFP.
How to cite: pTRIP-SFFV was a gift from Nicolas Manel (Addgene plasmid # 235547 ; http://n2t.net/addgene:235547 ; RRID:Addgene_235547)
